Addgene plasmid #234166: pAIP4_1UXZ
Purpose: Heterologous protein expression of cellulase B in Escherichia coli
Depositing lab: Christopher Bahl. Depositing organization: AI Proteins. Publication: Facile, high-throughput protein purification enabled by high-efficiency protease elution. Cárcamo Noriega EN, Truebridge IS, Teets FD 3rd, Bowman JW 3rd, Rodriguez N, Howard TA, Bahl CD. Protein Sci. 2026 Sep;35(9):e70746. doi: 10.1002/pro.70746. PubMed 42555168.
Backbone
  Vector backbone: pET29b
  Backbone size w/o insert (bp): 5679
  Vector type: Bacterial Expression
Growth in bacteria
  Bacterial resistance: Kanamycin, 50 μg/mL
  Growth temperature: 37°C
  Growth strain: DH10B
  Copy number: High Copy
Gene/Insert
  Gene/Insert name: 1UXZ (alt names: O07653_9GAMM; Cellulase B)
  Species: Cellvibrio mixtus
  Insert size (bp): 390
  Promoter: T7
  Tag / fusion protein: 10x HisTag-Smt3 (N terminal on backbone)
  Cloning method: Golden Gate
  Sequencing primers: 5′ T7-promoter; 3′ T7-Term
Resource information
  A portion of this plasmid was derived from a plasmid made by: Synthetic DNA
Terms and licenses: Academic/Nonprofit Terms; Industry Terms
Depositor comments: 5' cloning site: BsaI (destroyed), 3' cloning site: BsaI (destroyed)
How to cite: pAIP4_1UXZ was a gift from Christopher Bahl (Addgene plasmid # 234166 ; http://n2t.net/addgene:234166 ; RRID:Addgene_234166)
