[The description below was written by a language model from this plasmid's Addgene catalogue record and pLannotate feature annotations shown in this document.]
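Description:
pAIP4_1UXZ is a bacterial expression plasmid built on a pET29b backbone for producing a Cellvibrio mixtus cellulase B sequence (named after the structure entry 1UXZ) in Escherichia coli. The sequenced record is 5,987 nt. It is selected with kanamycin through the aph(3')-Ia KanR gene and replicates from a ColE1/pMB1-type origin. The pBR322-derived bom region and the rop gene are also annotated. The catalogue lists the plasmid as high copy, although rop normally lowers copy number. An f1 origin is present as well. The short TcR and AmpR promoter fragments in the annotation appear to be backbone remnants, not working markers.

The expression cassette follows the standard pET layout. A T7 promoter is immediately followed by a lac operator and the T7 gene 10 ribosome binding site, and a T7 terminator closes the unit. The plasmid carries its own lacI with its promoter, so transcription stays repressed until IPTG is added in a host that supplies T7 RNA polymerase. The reading frame begins with a histidine tag (10x His by the catalogue; the annotation tool detects only a partial match) fused to yeast Smt3, the SUMO homologue. The 390 bp insert follows and was placed by Golden Gate assembly, which destroyed both BsaI sites. The insert itself is not annotated but corresponds to the gap after SMT3. Downstream of that gap the annotation shows a further His-tag fragment and a fragment of a T7 gene 10B-derived solubility tag. The record does not say whether these are translated as part of the product.

The His-Smt3 fusion allows capture on metal-affinity resin and release of the target by a SUMO-specific protease. This fits the associated work on high-throughput protein purification by protease elution.
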