Features (pLannotate 1.2.2; 20 found; start..end, strand, type, name):
      5..296     -  CDS            TcR (fragment): tetracycline efflux protein; tet; confers resistance to tetracycline
    311..332     -  protein_bind   CAP binding site: CAP binding activates transcription in the presence of cAMP. E. coli catabolite activator protein
    345..1427    -  CDS            lacI: lac repressor; lacI; The lac repressor binds to the lac operator to inhibit transcription in E. coli. This inhibition can be relieved by adding lactose or isopropyl-β-D-thiogalactopyranoside (IPTG).
   1428..1505    -  promoter       lacI promoter: lacI
   1513..1792    -  CDS            TcR (fragment): tetracycline efflux protein; tet; confers resistance to tetracycline
   1818..1836    +  promoter       T7 promoter: promoter for bacteriophage T7 RNA polymerase
   1837..1861    +  protein_bind   lac operator: The lac repressor binds to the lac operator to inhibit transcription in E. coli. This inhibition can be relieved by adding lactose or isopropyl-β-D-thiogalactopyranoside (IPTG). lac repressor encoded by lacI
   1876..1898    +  RBS            RBS: efficient ribosome binding site from bacteriophage T7 gene 10 (Olins and Rangwala, 1989)
   1930..1949    +  CDS            7xHis (fragment): 6xHis affinity tag
   1957..2253    +  CDS            SMT3: SMT3_YEAST - Experimental evidence at protein level: Swiss-Prot protein existence level 1. Not known; suppressor of MIF2 mutations. From Saccharomyces cerevisiae (strain ATCC 204508 / S288c) (Baker's yeast).
   2665..2682    +  CDS            9xHis (fragment): 9xHis affinity tag
   2692..2741    +  CDS            SET1 (fragment): solubility-enhancement tag derived from T7 phage gene 10B
   2749..2796    +  terminator     T7 terminator: transcription terminator for bacteriophage T7 RNA polymerase
   2833..3261    +  rep_origin     f1 ori (sequence partly withheld): f1 bacteriophage origin of replication; arrow indicates direction of (+) strand synthesis
   3314..3371    +  promoter       AmpR promoter (fragment): bla
   3380..4195    -  CDS            KanR: aminoglycoside phosphotransferase; aph(3')-Ia; confers resistance to kanamycin in bacteria or G418 (Geneticin®) in eukaryotes
   4317..4905    +  rep_origin     ori: high-copy-number ColE1/pMB1/pBR322/pUC origin of replication
   5091..5230    -  misc_feature   bom: basis of mobility region from pBR322
   5332..5523    -  CDS            rop: Rop protein, which maintains plasmids at low copy number; rop
   5540..5920    +  CDS            YPB1_ECOLX: Protein predicted: Swiss-Prot protein existence level 4. From Escherichia coli.
>Addgene plasmid #234166 | pAIP4_1UXZ | addgene full sequence | sequence record 464132 | Addgene NGS Result
GTGGGGCCGCCATGCCGGCGATAATGGCCTGCTTCTCGCCGAAACGTTTGGTGGCGGGACCAGTGACGAA
GGCTTGAGCGAGGGCGTGCAAGATTCCGAATACCGCAAGCGACAGGCCGATCATCGTCGCGCTCCAGCGA
AAGCGGTCCTCGCCGAAAATGACCCAGAGCGCTGCCGGCACCTGTCCTACGAGTTGCATGATAAAGAAGA
CAGTCATAAGTGCGGCGACGATAGTCATGCCCCGCGCCCACCGGAAGGAGCTGACTGGGTTGAAGGCTCT
CAAGGGCATCGGTCGAGATCCCGGTGCCTAATGAGTGAGCTAACTTACATTAATTGCGTTGCGCTCACTG
CCCGCTTTCCAGTCGGGAAACCTGTCGTGCCAGCTGCATTAATGAATCGGCCAACGCGCGGGGAGAGGCG
GTTTGCGTATTGGGCGCCAGGGTGGTTTTTCTTTTCACCAGTGAGACGGGCAACAGCTGATTGCCCTTCA
CCGCCTGGCCCTGAGAGAGTTGCAGCAAGCGGTCCACGCTGGTTTGCCCCAGCAGGCGAAAATCCTGTTT
GATGGTGGTTAACGGCGGGATATAACATGAGCTGTCTTCGGTATCGTCGTATCCCACTACCGAGATGTCC
GCACCAACGCGCAGCCCGGACTCGGTAATGGCGCGCATTGCGCCCAGCGCCATCTGATCGTTGGCAACCA
GCATCGCAGTGGGAACGATGCCCTCATTCAGCATTTGCATGGTTTGTTGAAAACCGGACATGGCACTCCA
GTCGCCTTCCCGTTCCGCTATCGGCTGAATTTGATTGCGAGTGAGATATTTATGCCAGCCAGCCAGACGC
AGACGCGCCGAGACAGAACTTAATGGGCCCGCTAACAGCGCGATTTGCTGGTGACCCAATGCGACCAGAT
GCTCCACGCCCAGTCGCGTACCGTCTTCATGGGAGAAAATAATACTGTTGATGGGTGTCTGGTCAGAGAC
ATCAAGAAATAACGCCGGAACATTAGTGCAGGCAGCTTCCACAGCAATGGCATCCTGGTCATCCAGCGGA
TAGTTAATGATCAGCCCACTGACGCGTTGCGCGAGAAGATTGTGCACCGCCGCTTTACAGGCTTCGACGC
CGCTTCGTTCTACCATCGACACCACCACGCTGGCACCCAGTTGATCGGCGCGAGATTTAATCGCCGCGAC
AATTTGCGACGGCGCGTGCAGGGCCAGACTGGAGGTGGCAACGCCAATCAGCAACGACTGTTTGCCCGCC
AGTTGTTGTGCCACGCGGTTGGGAATGTAATTCAGCTCCGCCATCGCCGCTTCCACTTTTTCCCGCGTTT
TCGCAGAAACGTGGCTGGCCTGGTTCACCACGCGGGAAACGGTCTGATAAGAGACACCGGCATACTCTGC
GACATCGTATAACGTTACTGGTTTCACATTCACCACCCTGAATTGACTCTCTTCCGGGCGCTATCATGCC
ATACCGCGAAAGGTTTTGCGCCATTCGATGGTGTCCGGGATCTCGACGCTCTCCCTTATGCGACTCCTGC
ATTAGGAAGCAGCCCAGTAGTAGGTTGAGGCCGTTGAGCACCGCCGCCGCAAGGAATGGTGCATGCAAGG
AGATGGCGCCCAACAGTCCCCCGGCCACGGGGCCTGCCACCATACCCACGCCGAAACAAGCGCTCATGAG
CCCGAAGTGGCGAGCCCGATCTTCCCCATCGGTGATGTCGGCGATATAGGCGCCAGCAACCGCACCTGTG
GCGCCGGTGATGCCGGCCACGATGCGTCCGGCGTAGAGGATCGAGATCGATCTCGATCCCGCGAAATTAA
TACGACTCACTATAGGGGAATTGTGAGCGGATAACAATTCCCCTCTAGAAATAATTTTGTTTAACTTTAA
GAAGGAGATATACATATGATGGCGAAGATTCATCACCATCATCACCATCACCATCACCACGGTAGCCTGC
AAGATTCGGAAGTCAACCAAGAAGCAAAGCCGGAAGTCAAGCCGGAAGTGAAACCGGAAACCCATATTAA
CCTGAAAGTTAGTGACGGCAGCTCTGAAATTTTCTTTAAGATCAAAAAGACCACGCCGCTGCGTCGCCTG
ATGGAAGCGTTTGCCAAACGTCAGGGCAAGGAAATGGATAGCCTGCGTTTCCTGTATGACGGTATTCGCA
TCCAGGCAGATCAAGCGCCGGAAGACCTGGACATGGAAGACAACGACATCATTGAAGCCCACCGTGAACA
GATTGGCGGCTCTGGAATGGTAATAGCAACAATTCAAGCTGAAGATCACAGCCAACAAAGCGGTACGCAG
CAAGAAACCACCACGGATACCGGTGGCGGTAAAAACGTTGGTTATATCGACGCTGGCGACTGGCTGTCGT
ACGCGGGTACTCCGGTGAACATCCCATCCAGCGGTTCTTACCTGATTGAATATCGTGTTGCGAGCCAGAA
TGGTGGAGGTTCTCTGACCTTCGAGGAGGCGGGCGGCGCACCGGTGCACGGCACTATCGCCATCCCGGCG
ACCGGTGGCTGGCAGACCTGGACCACGATCCAGCATACCGTCAACTTAAGCGCAGGCTCCCATCAGTTTG
GTATTAAGGCTAATGCGGGCGGCTGGAACTTGAATTGGATTCGCATTAACAAAACCGGTTCGTAATGACT
CGAGCACCACCACCACCACCACTGAGATCCGGCTGCTAACAAAGCCCGAAAGGAAGCTGAGTTGGCTGCT
GCCACCGCTGAGCAATAACTAGCATAACCCCTTGGGGCCTCTAAACGGGTCTTGAGGGGTTTTTTGCTGA
AAGGAGGAACTATATCCGGATTGGCGAATGGG
[124 nt withheld, positions 2833-2956]
C
[91 nt withheld, positions 2958-3048]
A
[49 nt withheld, positions 3050-3098]
CCTTTGACGTTGGAGTCCACGTTCTTT
[37 nt withheld, positions 3126-3162]
ACCCTATCTCGGTCTATTCTTTTGATTTATAAGGGATTTTGCCGATTTCGGCCTATTGGTTAAAAAATGA
GCTGATTTAACAAAAATTTAACGCGAATTTTAACAAAATATTAACGCTTACAATTTAGGTGGCACTTTTC
GGGGAAATGTGCGCGGAACCCCTATTTGTTTATTTTTCTAAATACATTCAAATATGTATCCGCTCATGAA
TTAATTCTTAGAAAAACTCATCGAGCATCAAATGAAACTGCAATTTATTCATATCAGGATTATCAATACC
ATATTTTTGAAAAAGCCGTTTCTGTAATGAAGGAGAAAACTCACCGAGGCAGTTCCATAGGATGGCAAGA
TCCTGGTATCGGTCTGCGATTCCGACTCGTCCAACATCAATACAACCTATTAATTTCCCCTCGTCAAAAA
TAAGGTTATCAAGTGAGAAATCACCATGAGTGACGACTGAATCCGGTGAGAATGGCAAAAGTTTATGCAT
TTCTTTCCAGACTTGTTCAACAGGCCAGCCATTACGCTCGTCATCAAAATCACTCGCATCAACCAAACCG
TTATTCATTCGTGATTGCGCCTGAGCGAGACGAAATACGCGATCGCTGTTAAAAGGACAATTACAAACAG
GAATCGAATGCAACCGGCGCAGGAACACTGCCAGCGCATCAACAATATTTTCACCTGAATCAGGATATTC
TTCTAATACCTGGAATGCTGTTTTCCCGGGGATCGCAGTGGTGAGTAACCATGCATCATCAGGAGTACGG
ATAAAATGCTTGATGGTCGGAAGAGGCATAAATTCCGTCAGCCAGTTTAGTCTGACCATCTCATCTGTAA
CATCATTGGCAACGCTACCTTTGCCATGTTTCAGAAACAACTCTGGCGCATCGGGCTTCCCATACAATCG
ATAGATTGTCGCACCTGATTGCCCGACATTATCGCGAGCCCATTTATACCCATATAAATCAGCATCCATG
TTGGAATTTAATCGCGGCCTAGAGCAAGACGTTTCCCGTTGAATATGGCTCATAACACCCCTTGTATTAC
TGTTTATGTAAGCAGACAGTTTTATTGTTCATGACCAAAATCCCTTAACGTGAGTTTTCGTTCCACTGAG
CGTCAGACCCCGTAGAAAAGATCAAAGGATCTTCTTGAGATCCTTTTTTTCTGCGCGTAATCTGCTGCTT
GCAAACAAAAAAACCACCGCTACCAGCGGTGGTTTGTTTGCCGGATCAAGAGCTACCAACTCTTTTTCCG
AAGGTAACTGGCTTCAGCAGAGCGCAGATACCAAATACTGTCCTTCTAGTGTAGCCGTAGTTAGGCCACC
ACTTCAAGAACTCTGTAGCACCGCCTACATACCTCGCTCTGCTAATCCTGTTACCAGTGGCTGCTGCCAG
TGGCGATAAGTCGTGTCTTACCGGGTTGGACTCAAGACGATAGTTACCGGATAAGGCGCAGCGGTCGGGC
TGAACGGGGGGTTCGTGCACACAGCCCAGCTTGGAGCGAACGACCTACACCGAACTGAGATACCTACAGC
GTGAGCTATGAGAAAGCGCCACGCTTCCCGAAGGGAGAAAGGCGGACAGGTATCCGGTAAGCGGCAGGGT
CGGAACAGGAGAGCGCACGAGGGAGCTTCCAGGGGGAAACGCCTGGTATCTTTATAGTCCTGTCGGGTTT
CGCCACCTCTGACTTGAGCGTCGATTTTTGTGATGCTCGTCAGGGGGGCGGAGCCTATGGAAAAACGCCA
GCAACGCGGCCTTTTTACGGTTCCTGGCCTTTTGCTGGCCTTTTGCTCACATGTTCTTTCCTGCGTTATC
CCCTGATTCTGTGGATAACCGTATTACCGCCTTTGAGTGAGCTGATACCGCTCGCCGCAGCCGAACGACC
GAGCGCAGCGAGTCAGTGAGCGAGGAAGCGGAAGAGCGCCTGATGCGGTATTTTCTCCTTACGCATCTGT
GCGGTATTTCACACCGCAATGGTGCACTCTCAGTACAATCTGCTCTGATGCCGCATAGTTAAGCCAGTAT
ACACTCCGCTATCGCTACGTGACTGGGTCATGGCTGCGCCCCGACACCCGCCAACACCCGCTGACGCGCC
CTGACGGGCTTGTCTGCTCCCGGCATCCGCTTACAGACAAGCTGTGACCGTCTCCGGGAGCTGCATGTGT
CAGAGGTTTTCACCGTCATCACCGAAACGCGCGAGGCAGCTGCGGTAAAGCTCATCAGCGTGGTCGTGAA
GCGATTCACAGATGTCTGCCTGTTCATCCGCGTCCAGCTCGTTGAGTTTCTCCAGAAGCGTTAATGTCTG
GCTTCTGATAAAGCGGGCCATGTTAAGGGCGGTTTTTTCCTGTTTGGTCACTGATGCCTCCGTGTAAGGG
GGATTTCTGTTCATGGGGGTAATGATACCGATGAAACGAGAGAGGATGCTCACGATACGGGTTACTGATG
ATGAACATGCCCGGTTACTGGAACGTTGTGAGGGTAAACAACTGGCGGTATGGATGCGGCGGGACCAGAG
AAAAATCACTCAGGGTCAATGCCAGCGCTTCGTTAATACAGATGTAGGTGTTCCACAGGGTAGCCAGCAG
CATCCTGCGATGCAGATCCGGAACATAATGGTGCAGGGCGCTGACTTCCGCGTTTCCAGACTTTACGAAA
CACGGAAACCGAAGACCATTCATGTTGTTGCTCAGGTCGCAGACGTTTTGCAGCAGCAGTCGCTTCACGT
TCGCTCGCGTATCGGTGATTCATTCTGCTAACCAGTAAGGCAACCCCGCCAGCCTAGCCGGGTCCTCAAC
GACAGGAGCACGATCATGCGCACCC
